Addgene plasmid #117714: pIREShygro HA-mVenus-mAID
Purpose: Expression of HA-tagged mVenus fused to mAID
Depositing lab: Joerg Mansfeld. Depositing organization: Biotechnology Center (BIOTEC) of the Technische Universitaet Dresden. Publication: Conditional control of fluorescent protein degradation by an auxin-dependent nanobody. Daniel K, Icha J, Horenburg C, Muller D, Norden C, Mansfeld J. Nat Commun. 2018 Aug 17;9(1):3297. doi: 10.1038/s41467-018-05855-5. PubMed 30120238.
Backbone
  Vector backbone: pIREShygro3
  Backbone size w/o insert (bp): 5482
  Total vector size (bp): 6449
  Modifications to backbone: Neomycin resistance of pIRESneo3 (Clontech) was replaced with hygromycin resistance gene
  Vector type: Mammalian Expression
  Selectable markers: Hygromycin
Growth in bacteria
  Bacterial resistance: Ampicillin, 100 μg/mL
  Growth temperature: 37°C
  Growth strain: DH5alpha
  Copy number: High Copy
Gene/Insert
  Gene/Insert name: mVenus-mAID
  Species: Synthetic
  Mutation: codon optimized mAID for murine expression
  Promoter: CMV
  Tag / fusion protein: triple HA (N terminal on insert)
  Cloning method: Restriction Enzyme; 5′ cloning site NheI (not destroyed); 3′ cloning site NotI (not destroyed)
  Sequencing primers: 5′ CMV-F
Resource information
  A portion of this plasmid was derived from a plasmid made by: codon-optimized A. thaliana AID (IAA17) was obtained from Francis Stewart (TU Dresden, BIOTEC, Tatzberg 47-49, 01307 Dresden, Germany.
Terms and licenses: Academic/Nonprofit Terms; Industry Terms: Not Available to Industry
Depositor comments: codon-optimized A. thaliana AID (IAA17) is described in: Baker, O. et al. RAC-tagging: Recombineering And Cas9-assisted targeting for protein tagging and conditional analyses. Sci Rep 6, 25529 (2016).
How to cite: pIREShygro HA-mVenus-mAID was a gift from Joerg Mansfeld (Addgene plasmid # 117714 ; http://n2t.net/addgene:117714 ; RRID:Addgene_117714)
