[The description below was written by a language model from this plasmid's Addgene catalogue record and pLannotate feature annotations shown in this document.]
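Description:
pIREShygro HA-mVenus-mAID is a mammalian expression plasmid of about 6.45 kb built on pIREShygro3, a derivative of pIRESneo3 in which the neomycin resistance gene was replaced by a hygromycin resistance gene. In E. coli it is maintained as a high-copy plasmid through a ColE1/pUC-type origin and selected with ampicillin via the β-lactamase gene. Short annotated fragments of lac regulatory sequence, lacI, the pBR322 bom region, an HIV-1 LTR and SV40 large T antigen appear to be backbone remnants or incidental similarity matches rather than functional parts.

The payload is a single bicistronic transcription unit driven by the human CMV immediate early enhancer and promoter. A T7 promoter also lies upstream of the insert. The first open reading frame, cloned between NheI and NotI, encodes a triple HA epitope tag at the N terminus, followed by the yellow fluorescent protein mVenus and then mAID. This mini auxin-inducible degron is a fragment of Arabidopsis thaliana IAA17, codon-optimized for murine expression. Downstream come a chimeric intron, an EMCV IRES, the hygromycin phosphotransferase gene and an SV40 polyadenylation signal. Because the fusion protein and the resistance marker are translated from the same mRNA, hygromycin selection enriches for cells that also express the fusion, which favours the recovery of stable expressing lines.

The stated purpose is expression of HA-tagged mVenus fused to mAID. The associated work concerns auxin-dependent, conditional degradation of fluorescent proteins. A directly degron-tagged fluorescent reporter of this type can be followed by fluorescence or by HA detection, although the record does not spell out its exact experimental role.
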