Features (pLannotate 1.2.2; 21 found; start..end, strand, type, name):
    128..507     +  enhancer       CMV enhancer: human cytomegalovirus immediate early enhancer
    508..711     +  promoter       CMV promoter: human cytomegalovirus (CMV) immediate early promoter
    707..740     +  LTR            5' LTR (truncated) (fragment): truncated 5' long terminal repeat (LTR) from HIV-1
    756..774     +  promoter       T7 promoter: promoter for bacteriophage T7 RNA polymerase
    832..918     +  CDS            3xHA: three tandem HA epitope tags
    919..1632    +  CDS            Venus: Venus is a basic (constitutively fluorescent) yellow fluorescent protein published in 2002, derived from Aequorea victoria. It is reported to be a rapidly-maturing weak dimer with moderate acid sensitivity.
   1645..1836    +  CDS            IAA17 (fragment): IAA17_ARATH - Also known as AXR3. Experimental evidence at protein level: Swiss-Prot protein existence level 1. Aux/IAA proteins are short-lived transcriptional factors that function as repressors of early auxin response genes at low auxin concentrations. Repression is thought to result from the interaction with auxin response factors (ARFs), proteins that bind to the auxin- responsive promoter element (AuxRE). Formation of heterodimers with ARF proteins may alter their ability to modulate early auxin response genes expression. From Arabidopsis thaliana (Mouse-ear cress).
   1911..2140    +  intron         chimeric intron: chimera between introns from adenovirus and immunoglobulin heavy chain genes
   2312..2774    +  misc_feature   IRES: internal ribosome entry site (IRES) of the encephalomyocarditis virus (EMCV)
   2810..3835    +  CDS            HygR: aminoglycoside phosphotransferase from E. coli; aph(4)-Ia; confers resistance to hygromycin
   3858..3942    +  CDS            large T antigen (fragment): large T antigen from SV40 (simian virus 40)
   3965..4086    +  polyA_signal   SV40 poly(A) signal: SV40 polyadenylation signal
   4097..4148    +  polyA_signal   SV40 poly(A) signal (fragment): SV40 polyadenylation signal
   4212..4228    -  protein_bind   lac operator: The lac repressor binds to the lac operator to inhibit transcription in E. coli. This inhibition can be relieved by adding lactose or isopropyl-β-D-thiogalactopyranoside (IPTG). lac repressor encoded by lacI
   4236..4266    -  promoter       lac promoter: promoter for the E. coli lac operon
   4281..4302    -  protein_bind   CAP binding site: CAP binding activates transcription in the presence of cAMP. E. coli catabolite activator protein
   4315..4407    -  CDS            lacI (fragment): lac repressor; lacI; The lac repressor binds to the lac operator to inhibit transcription in E. coli. This inhibition can be relieved by adding lactose or isopropyl-β-D-thiogalactopyranoside (IPTG).
   4590..5178    -  rep_origin     ori: high-copy-number ColE1/pMB1/pBR322/pUC origin of replication
   5349..6209    -  CDS            AmpR: β-lactamase; bla; confers resistance to ampicillin, carbenicillin, and related antibiotics
   6210..6314    -  promoter       AmpR promoter: bla
   6373..6425    -  misc_feature   bom (fragment): basis of mobility region from pBR322
>Addgene plasmid #117714 | pIREShygro HA-mVenus-mAID | addgene full sequence | sequence record 227021 | Addgene NGS Result
GCTGAGTAGTGCGCGAGCAAAATTTAAGCTACAACAAGGCAAGGCTTGACCGACAATTGCATGAAGAATC
TGCTTAGGGTTAGGCGTTTTGCGCTGCTTCGCGATGTACGGGCCAGATATACGCGTTGACATTGATTATT
GACTAGTTATTAATAGTAATCAATTACGGGGTCATTAGTTCATAGCCCATATATGGAGTTCCGCGTTACA
TAACTTACGGTAAATGGCCCGCCTGGCTGACCGCCCAACGACCCCCGCCCATTGACGTCAATAATGACGT
ATGTTCCCATAGTAACGCCAATAGGGACTTTCCATTGACGTCAATGGGTGGAGTATTTACGGTAAACTGC
CCACTTGGCAGTACATCAAGTGTATCATATGCCAAGTACGCCCCCTATTGACGTCAATGACGGTAAATGG
CCCGCCTGGCATTATGCCCAGTACATGACCTTATGGGACTTTCCTACTTGGCAGTACATCTACGTATTAG
TCATCGCTATTACCATGGTGATGCGGTTTTGGCAGTACATCAATGGGCGTGGATAGCGGTTTGACTCACG
GGGATTTCCAAGTCTCCACCCCATTGACGTCAATGGGAGTTTGTTTTGGCACCAAAATCAACGGGACTTT
CCAAAATGTCGTAACAACTCCGCCCCATTGACGCAAATGGGCGGTAGGCGTGTACGGTGGGAGGTCTATA
TAAGCAGAGCTCTCTGGCTAACTAGAGAACCCACTGCTTACTGGCTTATCGAAATTAATACGACTCACTA
TAGGGAGACCCAAGCTTGGTACCGAGCTCGGATCGATATCTGCGGCCTAGCTAGCATGGCCTACCCATAC
GATGTTCCTGACTATGCGGGCTATCCCTATGACGTCCCGGACTATGCAGGCTATCCATATGACGTTCCAG
ATTACGCTGTGAGCAAGGGCGAGGAGCTGTTCACCGGGGTGGTGCCCATCCTGGTCGAGCTGGACGGCGA
CGTAAACGGCCACAAGTTCAGCGTGTCCGGCGAGGGCGAGGGCGATGCCACCTACGGCAAGCTGACCCTG
AAGCTGATCTGCACCACCGGCAAGCTGCCCGTGCCCTGGCCCACCCTCGTGACCACCCTGGGCTACGGCC
TGCAGTGCTTCGCCCGCTACCCCGACCACATGAAGCAGCACGACTTCTTCAAGTCCGCCATGCCCGAAGG
CTACGTCCAGGAGCGCACCATCTTCTTCAAGGACGACGGCAACTACAAGACCCGCGCCGAGGTGAAGTTC
GAGGGCGACACCCTGGTGAACCGCATCGAGCTGAAGGGCATCGACTTCAAGGAGGACGGCAACATCCTGG
GGCACAAGCTGGAGTACAACTACAACAGCCACAACGTCTATATCACCGCCGACAAGCAGAAGAACGGCAT
CAAGGCCAACTTCAAGATCCGCCACAACATCGAGGACGGCGGCGTGCAGCTCGCCGACCACTACCAGCAG
AACACCCCCATCGGCGACGGCCCCGTGCTGCTGCCCGACAACCACTACCTGAGCTACCAGTCCGCCCTGA
GCAAAGACCCCAACGAGAAGCGCGATCACATGGTCCTGCTGGAGTTCGTGACCGCCGCCGGGATCACTCT
CGGCATGGACGAGCTGTACAAGGGATCCGGAGGTGCCTGTCCCAAAGATCCAGCCAAGCCCCCAGCCAAG
GCCCAAGTGGTGGGGTGGCCCCCAGTAAGGTCCTACCGCAAGAATGTCATGGTCAGTTGTCAAAAGTCCT
CTGGTGGACCTGAAGCAGCCGCTTTCGTGAAAGTGTCAATGGATGGAGCTCCATACCTGAGAAAGATTGA
CCTGAGAATGTATAAGTGATAGGCGGCCGCATAGATAACTGATCCAGTGTGCTGGAATTAATTCGCTGTC
TGCGAGGGCCAGCTGTTGGGGTGAGTACTCCCTCTCAAAAGCGGGCATGACTTCTGCGCTAAGATTGTCA
GTTTCCAAAAACGAGGAGGATTTGATATTCACCTGGCCCGCGGTGATGCCTTTGAGGGTGGCCGCGTCCA
TCTGGTCAGAAAAGACAATCTTTTTGTTGTCAAGCTTGAGGTGTGGCAGGCTTGAGATCTGGCCATACAC
TTGAGTGACAATGACATCCACTTTGCCTTTCTCTCCACAGGTGTCCACTCCCAGGTCCAACTGCAGGTCG
AGCATGCATCTAGGGCGGCCAATTCCGCCCCTCTCCCCCCCCCCCCCCCCCTAACGTTACTGGCCGAAGC
CGCTTGGAATAAGGCCGGTGTGCGTTTGTCTATATGTTATTTTCCACCATATTGCCGTCTTTTGGCAATG
TGAGGGCCCGGAAACCTGGCCCTGTCTTCTTGACGAGCATTCCTAGGGGTCTTTCCCCTCTCGCCAAAGG
AATGCAAGGTCTGTTGAATGTCGTGAAGGAAGCAGTTCCTCTGGAAGCTTCTTGAAGACAAACAACGTCT
GTAGCGACCCTTTGCAGGCAGCGGAACCCCCCACCTGGCGACAGGTGCCTCTGCGGCCAAAAGCCACGTG
TATAAGATACACCTGCAAAGGCGGCACAACCCCAGTGCCACGTTGTGAGTTGGATAGTTGTGGAAAGAGT
CAAATGGCTCTCCTCAAGCGTATTCAACAAGGGGCTGAAGGATGCCCAGAAGGTACCCCATTGTATGGGA
TCTGATCTGGGGCCTCGGTGCACATGCTTTACATGTGTTTAGTCGAGGTTAAAAAAACGTCTAGGCCCCC
CGAACCACGGGGACGTGGTTTTCCTTTGAAAAACACGATGATAAGCTTGCCACAACCCGGGATAATTCCT
GCAGCCAATATGAAAAAGCCTGAACTCACCGCGACGTCTGTCGAGAAGTTTCTGATCGAAAAGTTCGACA
GCGTCTCCGACCTGATGCAGCTCTCGGAGGGCGAAGAATCTCGTGCTTTCAGCTTCGATGTAGGAGGGCG
TGGATATGTCCTGCGGGTAAATAGCTGCGCCGATGGTTTCTACAAAGATCGTTATGTTTATCGGCACTTT
GCATCGGCCGCGCTCCCGATTCCGGAAGTGCTTGACATTGGGGAATTCAGCGAGAGCCTGACCTATTGCA
TCTCCCGCCGTGCACAGGGTGTCACGTTGCAAGACCTGCCTGAAACCGAACTGCCCGCTGTTCTGCAGCC
GGTCGCGGAGGCCATGGATGCGATCGCTGCGGCCGATCTTAGCCAGACGAGCGGGTTCGGCCCATTCGGA
CCGCAAGGAATCGGTCAATACACTACATGGCGTGATTTCATATGCGCGATTGCTGATCCCCATGTGTATC
ACTGGCAAACTGTGATGGACGACACCGTCAGTGCGTCCGTCGCGCAGGCTCTCGATGAGCTGATGCTTTG
GGCCGAGGACTGCCCCGAAGTCCGGCACCTCGTGCACGCGGATTTCGGCTCCAACAATGTCCTGACGGAC
AATGGCCGCATAACAGCGGTCATTGACTGGAGCGAGGCGATGTTCGGGGATTCCCAATACGAGGTCGCCA
ACATCTTCTTCTGGAGGCCGTGGTTGGCTTGTATGGAGCAGCAGACGCGCTACTTCGAGCGGAGGCATCC
GGAGCTTGCAGGATCGCCGCGGCTCCGGGCGTATATGCTCCGCATTGGTCTTGACCAACTCTATCAGAGC
TTGGTTGACGGCAATTTCGATGATGCAGCTTGGGCGCAGGGTCGATGCGACGCAATCGTCCGATCCGGAG
CCGGGACTGTCGGGCGTACACAAATCGCCCGCAGAAGCGCGGCCGTCTGGACCGATGGCTGTGTAGAAGT
ACTCGCCGATAGTGGAAACCGACGCCCCAGCACTCGTCCGAGGGCAAAGGAATAGGGGGATCAATTCTCT
AGATAACTGATCATAATCAGCCATACCACATTTGTAGAGGTTTTACTTGCTTTAAAAAACCTCCCACACC
TCCCCCTGAACCTGAAACATAAAATGAATGCAATTGTTGTTGTTAACTTGTTTATTGCAGCTTATAATGG
TTACAAATAAAGCAATAGCATCACAAATTTCACAAATAAAGCATTTTTTTCACTGCATTCTAGTTGTGGT
TTGTCCAAACTCATCAATGTATCTTAACGCGTCGAGTGCATTCTAGTTGTGGTTTGTCCAAACTCATCAA
TGTATCTTATCATGTCTGTATACCGTCGACCTCTAGCTAGAGCTTGGCGTAATCATGGTCATAGCTGTTT
CCTGTGTGAAATTGTTATCCGCTCACAATTCCACACAACATACGAGCCGGAAGCATAAAGTGTAAAGCCT
GGGGTGCCTAATGAGTGAGCTAACTCACATTAATTGCGTTGCGCTCACTGCCCGCTTTCCAGTCGGGAAA
CCTGTCGTGCCAGCTGCATTAATGAATCGGCCAACGCGCGGGGAGAGGCGGTTTGCGTATTGGGCGCTCT
TCCGCTTCCTCGCTCACTGACTCGCTGCGCTCGGTCGTTCGGCTGCGGCGAGCGGTATCAGCTCACTCAA
AGGCGGTAATACGGTTATCCACAGAATCAGGGGATAACGCAGGAAAGAACATGTGAGCAAAAGGCCAGCA
AAAGGCCAGGAACCGTAAAAAGGCCGCGTTGCTGGCGTTTTTCCATAGGCTCCGCCCCCCTGACGAGCAT
CACAAAAATCGACGCTCAAGTCAGAGGTGGCGAAACCCGACAGGACTATAAAGATACCAGGCGTTTCCCC
CTGGAAGCTCCCTCGTGCGCTCTCCTGTTCCGACCCTGCCGCTTACCGGATACCTGTCCGCCTTTCTCCC
TTCGGGAAGCGTGGCGCTTTCTCATAGCTCACGCTGTAGGTATCTCAGTTCGGTGTAGGTCGTTCGCTCC
AAGCTGGGCTGTGTGCACGAACCCCCCGTTCAGCCCGACCGCTGCGCCTTATCCGGTAACTATCGTCTTG
AGTCCAACCCGGTAAGACACGACTTATCGCCACTGGCAGCAGCCACTGGTAACAGGATTAGCAGAGCGAG
GTATGTAGGCGGTGCTACAGAGTTCTTGAAGTGGTGGCCTAACTACGGCTACACTAGAAGAACAGTATTT
GGTATCTGCGCTCTGCTGAAGCCAGTTACCTTCGGAAAAAGAGTTGGTAGCTCTTGATCCGGCAAACAAA
CCACCGCTGGTAGCGGTGGTTTTTTTGTTTGCAAGCAGCAGATTACGCGCAGAAAAAAAGGATCTCAAGA
AGATCCTTTGATCTTTTCTACGGGGTCTGACGCTCAGTGGAACGAAAACTCACGTTAAGGGATTTTGGTC
ATGAGATTATCAAAAAGGATCTTCACCTAGATCCTTTTAAATTAAAAATGAAGTTTTAAATCAATCTAAA
GTATATATGAGTAAACTTGGTCTGACAGTTACCAATGCTTAATCAGTGAGGCACCTATCTCAGCGATCTG
TCTATTTCGTTCATCCATAGTTGCCTGACTCCCCGTCGTGTAGATAACTACGATACGGGAGGGCTTACCA
TCTGGCCCCAGTGCTGCAATGATACCGCGAGACCCACGCTCACCGGCTCCAGATTTATCAGCAATAAACC
AGCCAGCCGGAAGGGCCGAGCGCAGAAGTGGTCCTGCAACTTTATCCGCCTCCATCCAGTCTATTAATTG
TTGCCGGGAAGCTAGAGTAAGTAGTTCGCCAGTTAATAGTTTGCGCAACGTTGTTGCCATTGCTACAGGC
ATCGTGGTGTCACGCTCGTCGTTTGGTATGGCTTCATTCAGCTCCGGTTCCCAACGATCAAGGCGAGTTA
CATGATCCCCCATGTTGTGCAAAAAAGCGGTTAGCTCCTTCGGTCCTCCGATCGTTGTCAGAAGTAAGTT
GGCCGCAGTGTTATCACTCATGGTTATGGCAGCACTGCATAATTCTCTTACTGTCATGCCATCCGTAAGA
TGCTTTTCTGTGACTGGTGAGTACTCAACCAAGTCATTCTGAGAATAGTGTATGCGGCGACCGAGTTGCT
CTTGCCCGGCGTCAATACGGGATAATACCGCGCCACATAGCAGAACTTTAAAAGTGCTCATCATTGGAAA
ACGTTCTTCGGGGCGAAAACTCTCAAGGATCTTACCGCTGTTGAGATCCAGTTCGATGTAACCCACTCGT
GCACCCAACTGATCTTCAGCATCTTTTACTTTCACCAGCGTTTCTGGGTGAGCAAAAACAGGAAGGCAAA
ATGCCGCAAAAAAGGGAATAAGGGCGACACGGAAATGTTGAATACTCATACTCTTCCTTTTTCAATATTA
TTGAAGCATTTATCAGGGTTATTGTCTCATGAGCGGATACATATTTGAATGTATTTAGAAAAATAAACAA
ATAGGGGTTCCGCGCACATTTCCCCGAAAAGTGCCACCTGACGTCGACGGATCGGGAGATCTCCCGATCC
CCTATGGTGCACTCTCAGTACAATCTGCTCTGATGCCGCATAGTTAAGCCAGTATCTGCTCCCTGCTTGT
GTGTTGGAGGTC
